>Addgene plasmid #14017 | RCAS(A) mWnt1 (CT#165) | addgene partial sequence | sequence record 20211 | RCAS-F 5'-ACATGGGTGGTGGTATAGCGCTTGCG-3'
GACAGCTATTGGGTAATTGTGAATACGCTTTTGTCTGTGTGCTGCAGGAGCTGAGCTGACTCTGCTGGTG
GCCTCGCGTACCACTGTGGCATCGATTCTAGACCACTGTGGCCAGGCGGTAGCTGGGACGTGCAGCCGAC
CACCATGGGGCTCTGGGCGCTGCTGCCCAGCTGGGTTTCTACTACGTTGCTACTGGCACTGACCGCTCTG
CCCGCAGCCCTGGCTGCCAACAGTAGTGGCCGATGGTGGGGCATCGTGAACATAGCCTCCTCCACGAACC
TGTTGACGGATTCCAAGAGTCTGCAGCTGGTGCTCGAGCCCAGTCTGCAGCTGCTGAGCCGCAAGCAGCG
GCGACTGATCCGACAGAACCCGGGGATCCTGCACAGCGTGAGTGGAGGGCTCCAGAGCGCTGTGCGAGAG
TGCAAATGGCAATTCCGAAACCGCCGCTGGAACTGCCCCACTGCTCCGGGGCCCCACCTCTTCGGCAAGA
TCGTCAACCGAGGCTGCCGAGAAACAGCGTTCATCTTCGCAATCACCTCCGCCGGGGTCACACATTCCGT
GGCGCGCTCCTGCTCCGAAGGCTCCATCGAGTCCTGCACCTGCGACTACCGGCGGCGCGGCCCTGGGGGC
CCCGACTGGCACTGGGGGGGCTGCAGTGACAACATCGATTTTGGTCGCCTCTTTGGCCGAGAGTTCGTGG
ACTCCGGGGAGAAGGGGCGGGACCTACGCTTCCTCATGAACCTTCACAACAACGAGGC
