[The description below was written by a language model from this plasmid's Addgene catalogue record.]
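Description:
RCAS(A) mWnt1 is a replication-competent avian retroviral vector carrying the mouse Wnt1 coding region in the RCASBP(A) backbone, which is recorded as about 11.6 kb without the insert. RCAS vectors derive from Rous sarcoma virus. The viral src oncogene has been replaced by a unique ClaI cloning site, while the LTRs and the gag, pol and env genes are retained, so the provirus can produce infectious particles and spread through permissive avian cells without a helper. In this vector family, "BP" denotes the Bryan high-titre polymerase variant. "(A)" denotes the subgroup A envelope, which restricts entry to cells expressing the matching avian receptor. In this design the insert is normally expressed from the viral LTR through a spliced subgenomic message rather than from a separate internal promoter, although the record itself does not list regulatory elements or provide a feature table.

The Wnt1 insert (also known as Int-1) was cloned into the ClaI site at both ends, and both junction sites are preserved. The depositor notes that the insert also contains an internal ClaI site, so ClaI digestion will release it in fragments rather than as one piece. Because the cloning is non-directional, insert orientation matters, but the record does not comment on it. No epitope tags or reporters are recorded.

In bacteria the plasmid is maintained at low copy number under ampicillin selection. Constructs of this type are typically transfected into chicken fibroblasts to make virus. They are also delivered to chick embryos for sustained, spreading misexpression of a gene, here the secreted signalling protein Wnt1, in developmental studies. The record does not state a specific application.
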