Addgene plasmid #14017: RCAS(A) mWnt1 (CT#165)
Depositing lab: Cliff Tabin. Depositing organization: Harvard Medical School.
Backbone
  Vector backbone: RCASBP(A)
  Backbone size w/o insert (bp): 11600
  Vector type: Retroviral ; avian expression
Growth in bacteria
  Bacterial resistance: Ampicillin, 100 μg/mL
  Growth temperature: 37°C
  Growth strain: DH5alpha
  Copy number: Low Copy
Gene/Insert
  Gene/Insert name: Wnt1
  Species: M. musculus (mouse)
  Entrez Gene: Wnt1 (a.k.a. Int-1, Wnt-1, sw, swaying)
  Cloning method: Restriction Enzyme; 5′ cloning site ClaI (not destroyed); 3′ cloning site ClaI (not destroyed)
  Sequencing primers: 5′ RCAS-F (5'-ACATGGGTGGTGGTATAGCGCTTGCG-3'); 3′ pBRforBam (5'-CTTGGAGCCACTATCGAC-3')
Terms and licenses: Academic/Nonprofit Terms; Industry Terms: Not Available to Industry
Depositor comments: Contains an internal Cla I site, from Javier Capdevila.
How to cite: RCAS(A) mWnt1 (CT#165) was a gift from Cliff Tabin (Addgene plasmid # 14017 ; http://n2t.net/addgene:14017 ; RRID:Addgene_14017)
